>Addgene plasmid #106050 | Opto-GPR150 | addgene full sequence | sequence record 209677 | Addgene NGS Result
AATTGCATGAAGAATCTGCTTAGGGTTAGGCGTTTTGCGCTGCTTCGCGATGTACGGGCCAGATATACGC
GTTGACATTGATTATTGACTAGTTATTAATAGTAATCAATTACGGGGTCATTAGTTCATAGCCCATATAT
GGAGTTCCGCGTTACATAACTTACGGTAAATGGCCCGCCTGGCTGACCGCCCAACGACCCCCGCCCATTG
ACGTCAATAATGACGTATGTTCCCATAGTAACGCCAATAGGGACTTTCCATTGACGTCAATGGGTGGAGT
ATTTACGGTAAACTGCCCACTTGGCAGTACATCAAGTGTATCATATGCCAAGTACGCCCCCTATTGACGT
CAATGACGGTAAATGGCCCGCCTGGCATTATGCCCAGTACATGACCTTATGGGACTTTCCTACTTGGCAG
TACATCTACGTATTAGTCATCGCTATTACCATGGTGATGCGGTTTTGGCAGTACATCAATGGGCGTGGAT
AGCGGTTTGACTCACGGGGATTTCCAAGTCTCCACCCCATTGACGTCAATGGGAGTTTGTTTTGGCACCA
AAATCAACGGGACTTTCCAAAATGTCGTAACAACTCCGCCCCATTGACGCAAATGGGCGGTAGGCGTGTA
CGGTGGGAGGTCTATATAAGCAGAGCTCTCTGGCTAACTAGAGAACCCACTGCTTACTGGCTTATCGAAA
TTAATACGACTCACTATAGGGAGACACAAGCTGGCTAGCGTTTAAACGGGCCCTCTAGACTCGAGCACCA
TGAAAACGATCATCGCCCTGAGCTACATCTTCTGCCTGGTATTCGCCATGTACACCGATATAGAGATGAA
CAGGCTGGGAAAGGATAGCCTCATGAACGGGACCGAGGGCCCAAACTTCTACGTGCCTTTCTCCAACAAG
ACGGGCGTGGTGCGCAGCCCCTTCGAGGCCCCGCAGTACTACCTGGCGGAGCCATGGCAGTTCTCCATGC
TGGCCGCCTACATGTTCCTGCTGATCATGCTTGGCTTCCCCATCAACTTCCTCACGCTGTACGTCCTGTG
CGGCGGCGGCGGGCCCTGGGCGGGCCCCAAGCGTCGCAAGCTCAACTACATCCTGCTCAACCTGGCCGTG
GCCGACCTCTTCATGGTGTTCGGGGGCTTCACCACCACCCTCTACACCTCTCTGCACGGGTACTTCGTCT
TTGGGCCCACGGGCTGCAACCTGGAGGGCTTCTTTGCCACCTTGGGCGGTGAAATTGCACTGTGGTCCTT
GGTGGTCCTGGCCATCGAGCGGTACGTGGTGGTGCGGCTCCCGCACGGCCGGCCGCTGCCCGCCATCATG
GGCGTCGCCTTCACCTGGGTCATGGCTCTGGCCTGTGCCGCGCCCCCCCTCGTCGGCTGGTCCAGGTACA
TCCCGGAGGGCATGCAGTGCTCGTGCGGGATTGACTACTACACGCCCCACGAGGAAACCAACAATGAGTC
GTTCGTCATCTACATGTTCGTGGTCCACTTCATCATCCCCCTGATTGTCATATTCTTCTGCTACGGACAC
CTACTCTCCGTCTGGTGGCGGCACCGGCCGCAGGCCCCCGCGGCTGCAGCGCCCTGGTCGGCGAGCCCAG
GTCGAGCCCCTGCGCCCAGCGCGCTGCCCCGCGCCAAGGTGCAGAGCCGCATGGTGATCATCATGGTCAT
CGCTTTCCTAATCTGCTGGCTGCCCTACGCTGGGGTGGCGTTCTACATCTTCACCCATCAGGGCTCTGAC
TTTGGCCCCATCTTCATGACCATCCCGGCTTTCTTTGCCAAGACTTCTGCCGTCTACAACCCCGTCATCT
ACATCATGATGAACAAGCAGTTCCGCCGACAGCTGCGGAAGCGGCTGGGCTCTCTGTGCTGCGCGCCGCA
GGGAGGCGCGGAGGACGAGGAGGGGCCCCGGGGCCACCAGGCGCTCTACCGCCAACGCTGGCCCCACCCT
CATTATCACCATGCTCGGCGGGAACCGCTGGACGAGGGCGGCTTGCGCCCACCCCCTCCGCGCCCCAGAC
CCCTGCCTTGCTCCTGCGAAAGTGCCTTCACAGAAACCAGCCAAGTGGCGCCTGCCTAAGAATTCCACCA
CACTGGACTAGTGGATCCGAGCTCGGTACCAAGCTTAAGTTTAAACCGCTGATCAGCCTCGACTGTGCCT
TCTAGTTGCCAGCCATCTGTTGTTTGCCCCTCCCCCGTGCCTTCCTTGACCCTGGAAGGTGCCACTCCCA
CTGTCCTTTCCTAATAAAATGAGGAAATTGCATCGCATTGTCTGAGTAGGTGTCATTCTATTCTGGGGGG
TGGGGTGGGGCAGGACAGCAAGGGGGAGGATTGGGAAGAGAATAGCAGGCATGCTGGGGATGCGGTGGGC
TCTATGGCTTCTGAGGCGGAAAGAACCAGCTGGGGCTCTAGGGGGTATCCCCACGCGCCCTGTAGCGGCG
CATTAAGCGCGGCAAGTGTAGCGGTCACGCTGCGCGTAACCACCACACCCGCCGCCTTCTATGAAAGGTT
GGGCTTCGGAATCGTTTTCCGGGACGCCGGCTGGATGATCCTCCAGCGCGGGGATCTCATGCTGGAGTTC
TTCGCCCACCCCAACTTGTTTATTGCAGCTTATAATGGTTACAAATAAAGCAATAGCATCACAAATTTCA
CAAATAAAGCATTTTTTTCACTGCATTCTAGTTGTGGTTTGTCCAAACTCATCAATGTATCTTATCATGT
CTGTATACCGTCGACCTCTAGCTAGAGCTTGGCGTAATCATGGTCATAGCTGTTTCCTGTGTGAAATTGT
TATCCGCTCACAATTCCACACAACATACGAGCCGGAAGCATAAAGTGTAAAGCCTGGGGTGCCTAATGAG
TGAGCTAACTCACATTAATTGCGTTGCGCTCACTGCCCGCTTTCCAGTCGGGAAACCTGTCGTGCCAGCT
GCATTAATGAATCGGCCAACGCGCGGGGAGAGGCGGTTTGCGTATTGGGCGCTCTTGCGCTTCCTCGCTC
ACTGACTCGCTGCGCTCGGTCGTTCGGCTGCGGCGAGCGGTATCAGCTCACTCAAAGGCGGTAATACGGT
TATCCACAGAATCAGGGGATAACGCAGGAAAGAACATGTGAGCAAAAGGCCAGCAAAAGGCCAGGAACCG
TAAAAAGGCCGCGTTGCTGGCGTTTTTCCATAGGCTCCGCCCCCCTGACGAGCATCACAAAAATCGACGC
TCAAGTCAGAGGTGGCGAAACCCGACAGGACTATAAAGATACCAGGCGTTTCCCCCTGGAAGCTCCCTCG
TGCGCTCTCCTGTTCCGACCCTGCCGCTTACCGGATACCTGTCCGCCTTTCTCCCTTCGGGAAGCGTGGC
GCTTTCTCATAGCTCACGCTGTAGGTATCTCAGTTCGGTGTAGGTCGTTCGCTCCAAGCTGGGCTGTGTG
CACGAACCCCCCGTTCAGCCCGACCGCTGCGCCTTATCCGGTAACTATCGTCTTGAGTCCAACCCGGTAA
GACACGACTTATCGCCACTGGCAGCAGCCACTGGTAACAGGATTAGCAGAGCGAGGTATGTAGGCGGTGC
TACAGAGTTCTTGAAGTGGTGGCCTAACTACGGCTACACTAGAAGAACAGTATTTGGTATCTGCGCTCTG
CTGAAGCCAGTTACCTTCGGAAAAAGAGTTGGTAGCTCTTGATCCGGCAAACAAACCACCGCTGGTAGCG
GTGGTTTTTTTGTTTGCAAGCAGCAGATTACGCGCAGAAAAAAAGGATCTCAAGAAGATCCTTTGATCTT
TTCTACGGGGTCTGACGCTCAGTGGAACGAAAACTCACGTTAAGGGATTTTGGTCATGAGATTATCAAAA
AGGATCTTCACCTAGATCCTTTTAAATTAAAAATGAAGTTTTAAATCAATCTAAAGTATATATGAGTAAA
CTTGGTCTGACAGTTACCAATGCTTAATCAGTGAGGCACCTATCTCAGCGATCTGTCTATTTCGTTCATC
CATAGTTGCCTGACTCCCCGTCGTGTAGATAACTACGATACGGGAGGGCTTACCATCTGGCCCCAGTGCT
GCAATGATACCGCGGGACCCACGCTCACCGGCTCCAGATTTATCAGCAATAAACCAGCCAGCCGGAAGGG
CCGAGCGCAGAAGTGGTCCTGCAACTTTATCCGCCTCCATCCAGTCTATTAATTGTTGCCGGGAAGCTAG
AGTAAGTAGTTCGCCAGTTAATAGTTTGCGCAACGTTGTTGCCATTGCTACAGGCATCGTGGTGTCACGC
TCGTCGTTTGGTATGGCTTCATTCAGCTCCGGTTCCCAACGATCAAGGCGAGTTACATGATCCCCCATGT
TGTGCAAAAAAGCGGTTAGCTCCTTCGGTCCTCCGATCGTTGTCAGAAGTAAGTTGGCCGCAGTGTTATC
ACTCATGGTTATGGCAGCACTGCATAATTCTCTTACTGTCATGCCATCCGTAAGATGCTTTTCTGTGACT
GGTGAGTACTCAACCAAGTCATTCTGAGAATAGTGTATGCGGCGACCGAGTTGCTCTTGCCCGGCGTCAA
TACGGGATAATACCGCGCCACATAGCAGAACTTTAAAAGTGCTCATCATTGGAAAACGTTCTTCGGGGCG
AAAACTCTCAAGGATCTTACCACTGTTGAGATCCAGTTCGATGTAACCCACTCGTGCACCCAACTGATCT
TCAGCATCTTTTACTTTCACCAGCGTTTCTGGGTGAGCAAAAACAGGAAGGCAAAATGCCGCAAAAAAGG
GAATAAGGGCGACACGGAAATGTTGAATACTCATACTCTTCCTTTTTCAATATTATTGAAGCATTTATCA
GGGTTATTGTCTCATGAGCGGATACATATTTGAATGTATTTAGAAAAATAAACAAATAGGGGTTCCGCGC
ACATTTCCCCGAAAAGTGCCACCTGACGTCGACGGATCGGGAGATCTCCCGATCCCCTATGGTGCACTCT
CAGTACAATCTGCTCTGATGCCGCATAGTTAAGCCAGTATCTGCTCCCTGCTTGTGTGTTGGAGGTCGCT
GAGTAGTGCGCGAGCAAAATTTAAGCTACAACAAGGCAAGGCTTGACCGAC
Features (pLannotate 1.2.2; 19 found; start..end, strand, type, name):
     74..453     +  enhancer       CMV enhancer: human cytomegalovirus immediate early enhancer
    454..657     +  promoter       CMV promoter: human cytomegalovirus (CMV) immediate early promoter
    653..686     +  LTR            5' LTR (truncated) (fragment): truncated 5' long terminal repeat (LTR) from HIV-1
    702..720     +  promoter       T7 promoter: promoter for bacteriophage T7 RNA polymerase
    863..1909    +  CDS            RHO: OPSD_BOVIN - Experimental evidence at protein level: Swiss-Prot protein existence level 1. Photoreceptor required for image-forming vision at low light intensity. Required for photoreceptor cell viability after birth (By similarity). Light-induced isomerization of 11-cis to all-trans retinal triggers a conformational change that activates signaling via G- proteins (PubMed:10926528, PubMed:12044163, PubMed:11972040, PubMed:16908857, PubMed:16586416, PubMed:17060607, PubMed:17449675, PubMed:18818650, PubMed:21389983, PubMed:22198838, PubMed:23579341, PubMed:25205354, PubMed:27458239). Subsequent
   2163..2274    +  polyA_signal   bGH poly(A) signal: bovine growth hormone polyadenylation signal
   2391..2412    +  promoter       SV40 promoter (fragment): SV40 enhancer and early promoter
   2433..2463    +  rep_origin     f1 ori (fragment): f1 bacteriophage origin of replication; arrow indicates direction of (+) strand synthesis
   2461..2505    -  rep_origin     f1 ori (fragment): f1 bacteriophage origin of replication; arrow indicates direction of (+) strand synthesis
   2501..2608    +  CDS            ble (fragment): BLE_KLEPN - Experimental evidence at protein level: Swiss-Prot protein existence level 1. Binding protein with a strong affinity to the bleomycin family of antibiotics. Binds to CL990; an antimitotic-antibiotic compound. From Klebsiella pneumoniae.
   2603..2724    +  polyA_signal   SV40 poly(A) signal: SV40 polyadenylation signal
   2797..2813    -  protein_bind   lac operator: The lac repressor binds to the lac operator to inhibit transcription in E. coli. This inhibition can be relieved by adding lactose or isopropyl-β-D-thiogalactopyranoside (IPTG). lac repressor encoded by lacI
   2821..2851    -  promoter       lac promoter: promoter for the E. coli lac operon
   2866..2887    -  protein_bind   CAP binding site: CAP binding activates transcription in the presence of cAMP. E. coli catabolite activator protein
   2900..2992    -  CDS            lacI (fragment): lac repressor; lacI; The lac repressor binds to the lac operator to inhibit transcription in E. coli. This inhibition can be relieved by adding lactose or isopropyl-β-D-thiogalactopyranoside (IPTG).
   3175..3763    -  rep_origin     ori: high-copy-number ColE1/pMB1/pBR322/pUC origin of replication
   3934..4794    -  CDS            AmpR: β-lactamase; bla; confers resistance to ampicillin, carbenicillin, and related antibiotics
   4795..4899    -  promoter       AmpR promoter: bla
   4958..5010    -  misc_feature   bom (fragment): basis of mobility region from pBR322
