[The description below was written by a language model from this plasmid's Addgene catalogue record and pLannotate feature annotations shown in this document.]
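Description:
Opto-GPR150 is a mammalian expression plasmid built on the Invitrogen pcDNA3.1(-) backbone that encodes a light-activatable chimeric G-protein coupled receptor combining bovine rhodopsin with the human orphan Class A receptor GPR150. The roughly 1.3 kb insert sits downstream of the human cytomegalovirus immediate-early enhancer and promoter and is terminated by the bovine growth hormone polyadenylation signal. A T7 promoter lies between the CMV promoter and the coding region. The chimera carries an N-terminal VSV-G epitope and a C-terminal rhodopsin 1D4 epitope, which allow antibody-based detection of the receptor. Automated annotation recognises most of the open reading frame as bovine rhodopsin, consistent with a design in which the light-sensing opsin forms the scaffold, while GPR150-derived segments, whose positions the record does not specify, are intended to confer the orphan receptor's signalling properties. The depositor notes that the insert was assembled by two-step cloning and that the flanking sites cannot be reused for subcloning.

In bacteria the plasmid is maintained at high copy through a ColE1/pUC-type origin and selected with ampicillin via the β-lactamase gene. The catalogue lists neomycin (G418) as the mammalian selectable marker, but the sequenced record is 5,091 nt, shorter than the stated backbone plus insert. Its feature table shows only small fragments of the SV40 promoter, the f1 origin and a bleomycin-resistance gene ahead of the SV40 poly(A) signal, with no intact neomycin cassette annotated. G418 selection therefore should not be assumed without checking. The construct is suited to expression in cultured mammalian cells for optical activation of the signalling pathways downstream of GPR150, an orphan receptor.
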