Addgene plasmid #106050: Opto-GPR150
Purpose: Expression of a chimeric G-protein coupled receptor (Rhodopsin-GPR150; Opto-GPR150; E4)
Depositing lab: Harald Janovjak. Depositing organization: Institute of Science and Technology Austria (I.S.T. Austria). Publication: Optical functionalization of human Class A orphan G-protein-coupled receptors. Morri M, Sanchez-Romero I, Tichy AM, Kainrath S, Gerrard EJ, Hirschfeld PP, Schwarz J, Janovjak H. Nat Commun. 2018 May 16;9(1):1950. doi: 10.1038/s41467-018-04342-1. PubMed 29769519.
Backbone
  Vector backbone: pcDNA3.1-
  Backbone manufacturer: Invitrogen
  Backbone size w/o insert (bp): 5427
  Vector type: Mammalian Expression
  Selectable markers: Neomycin (select with G418)
Growth in bacteria
  Bacterial resistance: Ampicillin, 100 μg/mL
  Growth temperature: 37°C
  Growth strain: DH5alpha
  Copy number: High Copy
Gene/Insert
  Gene/Insert name: Opto-GPR150
  Species: H. sapiens (human), B. taurus (bovine)
  Insert size (bp): 1320
  Mutation: Chimeric receptor protein
  Entrez Gene: GPR150 (a.k.a. PGR11)
  Promoter: CMV
  Tag / fusion protein: VSV-G (N terminal on insert); Rhodopsin-1D4 (C terminal on insert)
  Cloning method: Restriction Enzyme; 5′ cloning site unknown (unknown if destroyed); 3′ cloning site unknown (unknown if destroyed)
  Sequencing primers: 5′ CMV_F (CGCAAATGGGCGGTAGGCGTG); 3′ pcDNA_R (CAACAGATGGCTGGCAAC)
Terms and licenses: Academic/Nonprofit Terms; Industry Terms: Not Available to Industry
Depositor comments: two step cloning; 5' and 3' sites cannot be used for (sub)cloning
How to cite: Opto-GPR150 was a gift from Harald Janovjak (Addgene plasmid # 106050 ; http://n2t.net/addgene:106050 ; RRID:Addgene_106050)
