>Addgene plasmid #106050 | Opto-GPR150 | depositor partial sequence | sequence record 200813 | Opto-GPR150
ATGAAAACGATCATCGCCCTGAGCTACATCTTCTGCCTGGTATTCGCCATGTACACCGATATAGAGATGA
ACAGGCTGGGAAAGGATAGCCTCATGAACGGGACCGAGGGCCCAAACTTCTACGTGCCTTTCTCCAACAA
GACGGGCGTGGTGCGCAGCCCCTTCGAGGCCCCGCAGTACTACCTGGCGGAGCCATGGCAGTTCTCCATG
CTGGCCGCCTACATGTTCCTGCTGATCATGCTTGGCTTCCCCATCAACTTCCTCACGCTGTACGTCCTGT
GCGGCGGCGGCGGGCCCTGGGCGGGCCCCAAGCGTCGCAAGCTCAACTACATCCTGCTCAACCTGGCCGT
GGCCGACCTCTTCATGGTGTTCGGGGGCTTCACCACCACCCTCTACACCTCTCTGCACGGGTACTTCGTC
TTTGGGCCCACGGGCTGCAACCTGGAGGGCTTCTTTGCCACCTTGGGCGGTGAAATTGCACTGTGGTCCT
TGGTGGTCCTGGCCATCGAGCGGTACGTGGTGGTGCGGCTCCCGCACGGCCGGCCGCTGCCCGCCATCAT
GGGCGTCGCCTTCACCTGGGTCATGGCTCTGGCCTGTGCCGCGCCCCCCCTCGTCGGCTGGTCCAGGTAC
ATCCCGGAGGGCATGCAGTGCTCGTGCGGGATTGACTACTACACGCCCCACGAGGAAACCAACAATGAGT
CGTTCGTCATCTACATGTTCGTGGTCCACTTCATCATCCCCCTGATTGTCATATTCTTCTGCTACGGACA
CCTACTCTCCGTCTGGTGGCGGCACCGGCCGCAGGCCCCCGCGGCTGCAGCGCCCTGGTCGGCGAGCCCA
GGTCGAGCCCCTGCGCCCAGCGCGCTGCCCCGCGCCAAGGTGCAGAGCCGCATGGTGATCATCATGGTCA
TCGCTTTCCTAATCTGCTGGCTGCCCTACGCTGGGGTGGCGTTCTACATCTTCACCCATCAGGGCTCTGA
CTTTGGCCCCATCTTCATGACCATCCCGGCTTTCTTTGCCAAGACTTCTGCCGTCTACAACCCCGTCATC
TACATCATGATGAACAAGCAGTTCCGCCGACAGCTGCGGAAGCGGCTGGGCTCTCTGTGCTGCGCGCCGC
AGGGAGGCGCGGAGGACGAGGAGGGGCCCCGGGGCCACCAGGCGCTCTACCGCCAACGCTGGCCCCACCC
TCATTATCACCATGCTCGGCGGGAACCGCTGGACGAGGGCGGCTTGCGCCCACCCCCTCCGCGCCCCAGA
CCCCTGCCTTGCTCCTGCGAAAGTGCCTTCACAGAAACCAGCCAAGTGGCGCCTGCCTAA
